Addgene plasmid #44806: pFSBC42
Depositing lab: Christopher Marx. Depositing organization: Harvard University. Publication: FREQ-Seq: a rapid, cost-effective, sequencing-based method to determine allele frequencies directly from mixed populations. Chubiz LM, Lee MC, Delaney NF, Marx CJ. PLoS One. 2012;7(10):e47959. doi: 10.1371/journal.pone.0047959. Epub 2012 Oct 31. PubMed 23118913.
Backbone
  Vector backbone: pUC19
Growth in bacteria
  Bacterial resistance: Ampicillin, 100 μg/mL
  Growth temperature: 37°C
  Growth strain: DH10B
  Copy number: High Copy
Gene/Insert
  Gene/Insert name: FREQ-Seq Barcode: GAACCA
  Species: Synthetic
  Cloning method: Unknown
  Sequencing primers: 5′ pBR322ori-F
Terms and licenses: Academic/Nonprofit Terms; Industry Terms: Not Available to Industry
Depositor comments: These plasmids are used to generate bridging primers with Illumina-compatible barcodes for allele frequency sequencing (FREQ-Seq). Similar to RNA-Seq, the FREQ-Seq method can rapidly determine allele frequencies directly from mixed populations with minimal library preparation.
How to cite: pFSBC42 was a gift from Christopher Marx (Addgene plasmid # 44806 ; http://n2t.net/addgene:44806 ; RRID:Addgene_44806)
