[The description below was written by a language model from this plasmid's Addgene catalogue record and pLannotate feature annotations shown in this document.]
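Description:
pFSBC42 is a small (about 2.4 kb) pUC19-derived bacterial plasmid that belongs to a set of barcode-carrying templates made for FREQ-Seq, a sequencing-based method for measuring allele frequencies directly in mixed populations. It is maintained in E. coli at high copy number through the ColE1/pMB1-type pUC origin. Selection uses ampicillin, with resistance provided by the β-lactamase gene (AmpR) under its native bla promoter. The plasmid has no expression cassette, reporter or eukaryotic elements, and it serves purely as a clonal DNA template.

The payload is a short synthetic insert that carries one specific six-nucleotide FREQ-Seq barcode, which distinguishes this plasmid from the others in the series. According to the depositor, these plasmids are used to generate bridging primers containing Illumina-compatible barcodes. Those primers allow amplicons covering a locus of interest to be tagged and pooled for sequencing with minimal library preparation, and allele frequencies are then read from the counts in each barcoded sample.

The automated feature table does not annotate the barcode or adapter region itself, so the record does not show its exact position or its flanking adapter sequences. Apart from AmpR, its promoter and the origin, the annotation software found only short fragments of lacI, lacZα, the pBR322 bom region and rop. These are best read as leftover backbone sequence or partial matches, not functional elements. This fits the construct being smaller than standard pUC19, with most of the lacZα and multiple cloning region apparently removed or replaced. The cloning method is not recorded.
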