Features (pLannotate 1.2.2; 7 found; start..end, strand, type, name):
      1..93      +  CDS            lacI (fragment): lac repressor; lacI; The lac repressor binds to the lac operator to inhibit transcription in E. coli. This inhibition can be relieved by adding lactose or isopropyl-β-D-thiogalactopyranoside (IPTG).
    173..189     -  CDS            lacZα (fragment): LacZα fragment of β-galactosidase; lacZ fragment
    189..268     -  misc_feature   bom (fragment): basis of mobility region from pBR322
    370..405     -  CDS            rop (fragment): Rop protein, which maintains plasmids at low copy number; rop
    500..604     +  promoter       AmpR promoter: bla
    605..1465    +  CDS            AmpR: β-lactamase; bla; confers resistance to ampicillin, carbenicillin, and related antibiotics
   1636..2224    +  rep_origin     ori: high-copy-number ColE1/pMB1/pBR322/pUC origin of replication
>Addgene plasmid #44806 | pFSBC42 | depositor full sequence | sequence record 61414 | pFSBC42 sequence 2406 bps
GCGCCCAATACGCAAACCGCCTCTCCCCGCGCGTTGGCCGATTCATTAATGCAGCTGGCACGACAGGTTT
CCCGACTGGAAAGCGGGCAGTGAGCGCAACGCAATTAAAATGATACGGCGACCACCGAGATCTACACTCT
TTCCCTACACGACGCTCTTCCGATCTGAACCAGTAAAACGACGGCCAGTTACGCATCTGTGCGGTATTTC
ACACCGCATATGGTGCACTCTCAGTACAATCTGCTCTGATGCCGCATAGTTAAGCCAGCCCCGACACCCG
CCAACACCCGCTGACGCGCCCTGACGGGCTTGTCTGCTCCCGGCATCCGCTTACAGACAAGCTGTGACCG
TCTCCGGGAGCTGCATGTGTCAGAGGTTTTCACCGTCATCACCGAAACGCGCGAGACGAAAGGGCCTCGT
GATACGCCTATTTTTATAGGTTAATGTCATGATAATAATGGTTTCTTAGACGTCAGGTGGCACTTTTCGG
GGAAATGTGCGCGGAACCCCTATTTGTTTATTTTTCTAAATACATTCAAATATGTATCCGCTCATGAGAC
AATAACCCTGATAAATGCTTCAATAATATTGAAAAAGGAAGAGTATGAGTATTCAACATTTCCGTGTCGC
CCTTATTCCCTTTTTTGCGGCATTTTGCCTTCCTGTTTTTGCTCACCCAGAAACGCTGGTGAAAGTAAAA
GATGCTGAAGATCAGTTGGGTGCACGAGTGGGTTACATCGAACTGGATCTCAACAGCGGTAAGATCCTTG
AGAGTTTTCGCCCCGAAGAACGTTTTCCAATGATGAGCACTTTTAAAGTTCTGCTATGTGGCGCGGTATT
ATCCCGTATTGACGCCGGGCAAGAGCAACTCGGTCGCCGCATACACTATTCTCAGAATGACTTGGTTGAG
TACTCACCAGTCACAGAAAAGCATCTTACGGATGGCATGACAGTAAGAGAATTATGCAGTGCTGCCATAA
CCATGAGTGATAACACTGCGGCCAACTTACTTCTGACAACGATCGGAGGACCGAAGGAGCTAACCGCTTT
TTTGCACAACATGGGGGATCATGTAACTCGCCTTGATCGTTGGGAACCGGAGCTGAATGAAGCCATACCA
AACGACGAGCGTGACACCACGATGCCTGTAGCAATGGCAACAACGTTGCGCAAACTATTAACTGGCGAAC
TACTTACTCTAGCTTCCCGGCAACAATTAATAGACTGGATGGAGGCGGATAAAGTTGCAGGACCACTTCT
GCGCTCGGCCCTTCCGGCTGGCTGGTTTATTGCTGATAAATCTGGAGCCGGTGAGCGTGGGTCTCGCGGT
ATCATTGCAGCACTGGGGCCAGATGGTAAGCCCTCCCGTATCGTAGTTATCTACACGACGGGGAGTCAGG
CAACTATGGATGAACGAAATAGACAGATCGCTGAGATAGGTGCCTCACTGATTAAGCATTGGTAACTGTC
AGACCAAGTTTACTCATATATACTTTAGATTGATTTAAAACTTCATTTTTAATTTAAAAGGATCTAGGTG
AAGATCCTTTTTGATAATCTCATGACCAAAATCCCTTAACGTGAGTTTTCGTTCCACTGAGCGTCAGACC
CCGTAGAAAAGATCAAAGGATCTTCTTGAGATCCTTTTTTTCTGCGCGTAATCTGCTGCTTGCAAACAAA
AAAACCACCGCTACCAGCGGTGGTTTGTTTGCCGGATCAAGAGCTACCAACTCTTTTTCCGAAGGTAACT
GGCTTCAGCAGAGCGCAGATACCAAATACTGTTCTTCTAGTGTAGCCGTAGTTAGGCCACCACTTCAAGA
ACTCTGTAGCACCGCCTACATACCTCGCTCTGCTAATCCTGTTACCAGTGGCTGCTGCCAGTGGCGATAA
GTCGTGTCTTACCGGGTTGGACTCAAGACGATAGTTACCGGATAAGGCGCAGCGGTCGGGCTGAACGGGG
GGTTCGTGCACACAGCCCAGCTTGGAGCGAACGACCTACACCGAACTGAGATACCTACAGCGTGAGCTAT
GAGAAAGCGCCACGCTTCCCGAAGGGAGAAAGGCGGACAGGTATCCGGTAAGCGGCAGGGTCGGAACAGG
AGAGCGCACGAGGGAGCTTCCAGGGGGAAACGCCTGGTATCTTTATAGTCCTGTCGGGTTTCGCCACCTC
TGACTTGAGCGTCGATTTTTGTGATGCTCGTCAGGGGGGCGGAGCCTATGGAAAAACGCCAGCAACGCGG
CCTTTTTACGGTTCCTGGCCTTTTGCTGGCCTTTTGCTCACATGTTCTTTCCTGCGTTATCCCCTGATTC
TGTGGATAACCGTATTACCGCCTTTGAGTGAGCTGATACCGCTCGCCGCAGCCGAACGACCGAGCGCAGC
GAGTCAGTGAGCGAGGAAGCGGAAGA
