>Addgene plasmid #44806 | pFSBC42 | addgene partial sequence | sequence record 63004 | pBR322ori-F 5'-GGGAAACGCCTGGTATCTTT-3'
TTTTTGTGATGCTCGTCAGGGGGGCGGAGCCTATGGAAAAACGCCAGCAACGCGGCCTTTTTACGGTTCC
TGGCCTTTTGCTGGCCTTTTGCTCACATGTTCTTTCCTGCGTTATCCCCTGATTCTGTGGATAACCGTAT
TACCGCCTTTGAGTGAGCTGATACCGCTCGCCGCAGCCGAACGACCGAGCGCAGCGAGTCAGTGAGCGAG
GAAGCGGAAGAGCGCCCAATACGCAAACCGCCTCTCCCCGCGCGTTGGCCGATTCATTAATGCAGCTGGC
ACGACAGGTTTCCCGACTGGAAAGCGGGCAGTGAGCGCAACGCAATTAAAATGATACGGCGACCACCGAG
ATCTACACTCTTTCCCTACACGACGCTCTTCCGATCTGAACAAGTAAAACGACGGCCAGTTACGCATCTG
TGCGGTATTTCACACCGCATATGGTGCACTCTCAGTACAATCTGCTCTGATGCCGCATAGTTAAGCCAGC
CCCGACACCCGCCAACACCCGCTGACGCGCCCTGACGGGCTTGTCTGCTCCCGGCATCCGCTTACAGACA
AGCTGTGACCGTCTCCGGGAGCTGCATGTGTCAGAGGTTTTCACCGTCATCACCGAAACGCGCGAGACGA
AAGGGCCTCGTGATACGCCTATTTTTATAGGTTAATGTCATGATAATAATGGTTTCTTAGACGTCAGGTG
GCACTTTTCGGGGAAATGTGCGCGGAACCCCTATTTGTTTATTTTTCTAAATACATTCAAATATGTATCC
GCTCATGAGACAATAACCCTGATAAATGCT
