>Addgene plasmid #44806 | pFSBC42 | addgene partial sequence | sequence record 63411 | pBR322ori-F 5'-GGGAAACGCCTGGTATCTTT-3'
TTGAGCGTCGATTTTTGTGATGCTCGTCAGGGGGGCGGAGCCTATGGAAAAACGCCAGCAACGCGGCCTT
TTTACGGTTCCTGGCCTTTTGCTGGCCTTTTGCTCACATGTTCTTTCCTGCGTTATCCCCTGATTCTGTG
GATAACCGTATTACCGCCTTTGAGTGAGCTGATACCGCTCGCCGCAGCCGAACGACCGAGCGCAGCGAGT
CAGTGAGCGAGGAAGCGGAAGAGCGCCCAATACGCAAACCGCCTCTCCCCGCGCGTTGGCCGATTCATTA
ATGCAGCTGGCACGACAGGTTTCCCGACTGGAAAGCGGGCAGTGAGCGCAACGCAATTAAAATGATACGG
CGACCACCGAGATCTACACTCTTTCCCTACACGACGCTCTTCCGATCTGAACCAGTAAAACGACGGCCAG
TTACGCATCTGTGCGGTATTTCACACCGCATATGGTGCACTCTCAGTACAATCTGCTCTGATGCCGCATA
GTTAAGCCAGCCCCGACACCCGCCAACACCCGCTGACGCGCCCTGACGGGCTTGTCTGCTCCCGGCATCC
GCTTACAGACAAGCTGTGACCGTCTCCGGGAGCTGCATGTGTCAGAGGTTTTCACCGTCATCACCGAAAC
GCGCGAGACGAAAGGGCCTCGTGATACGCCTATTTTTATAGGTTAATGTCATGATAATAATGGTTTCTTA
GACGTCAGGTGGCACTTTTCGGGGAAATGTGCGCGGAACCCCTATTTGTTTATTTTTCTAAATACATTCA
AATATGTATCCGCTCATGAGACAATAACCCTGATAAATGCTTCAATAATATTG
